>Addgene plasmid #215825 | SpCas9-CBE6b-V106W | addgene full sequence | sequence record 424826 | Addgene NGS Result
TAGTTATTAATAGTAATCAATTACGGGGTCATTAGTTCATAGCCCATATATGGAGTTCCGCGTTACATAA
CTTACGGTAAATGGCCCGCCTGGCTGACCGCCCAACGACCCCCGCCCATTGACGTCAATAATGACGTATG
TTCCCATAGTAACGCCAATAGGGACTTTCCATTGACGTCAATGGGTGGAGTATTTACGGTAAACTGCCCA
CTTGGCAGTACATCAAGTGTATCATATGCCAAGTACGCCCCCTATTGACGTCAATGACGGTAAATGGCCC
GCCTGGCATTATGCCCAGTACATGACCTTATGGGACTTTCCTACTTGGCAGTACATCTACGTATTAGTCA
TCGCTATTACCATGGTGATGCGGTTTTGGCAGTACATCAATGGGCGTGGATAGCGGTTTGACTCACGGGG
ATTTCCAAGTCTCCACCCCATTGACGTCAATGGGAGTTTGTTTTGGCACCAAAATCAACGGGACTTTCCA
AAATGTCGTAACAACTCCGCCCCATTGACGCAAATGGGCGGTAGGCGTGTACGGTGGGAGGTCTATATAA
GCAGAGCTGGTTTAGTGAACCGTCAGATCCGCTAGAGATCCGCGGCCGCTAATACGACTCACTATAGGGA
GAGCCGCCACCATGAAACGGACAGCCGACGGAAGCGAGTTCGAGTCACCAAAGAAGAAGCGGAAAGTCAG
TTCTGAGGTGGAGTTTTCCCACGAGTACTGGATGAGACATGCCCTGACCCTGGCCAAGAGGGCACGGGAT
GAGGGAGAGGCGCCTGTGGGAGCCGTGCTGGTGCTGAACAATAGAGTGATCGGCGAGGGCTGGGTGAGAC
GTATCGGCCTGCACGACCCAACAGCCCATGCCGAAATTATGGCCCTGAGACAGGGCGGCCTGGTCATGCA
GAACCCCAGACTGATTGACGCCACCCTGTACGTGACATTCGAGCCTTGCGTGATGTGCGCCGGCGCCATG
ATCAACTCTAGGATCGGCCGCGTGGTGTTTGGCTGGAGGAACTCAAAAAGAGGCGCCGCAGGCTCCCTGA
TGAACGTGCTGAACTACCCCGGCATGAATCACCGCGTCGAAATTACCGAGGGAATCCTGGCAGATGAATG
TGCCGCCCTGCTGTGCGATTTCTATCGGATGCCTAGACAGGTGTTCAATGCTCAGAAGAAGGCCCAGAGC
TCCATCAACTCTGGCGGATCTAGCGGAGGATCCTCTGGCAGCGAGACACCAGGAACAAGCGAGTCAGCAA
CACCAGAGAGCAGTGGCGGCAGCAGCGGCGGCAGCGACAAGAAGTACAGCATCGGCCTGGCCATCGGCAC
CAACTCTGTGGGCTGGGCCGTGATCACCGACGAGTACAAGGTGCCCAGCAAGAAATTCAAGGTGCTGGGC
AACACCGACCGGCACAGCATCAAGAAGAACCTGATCGGAGCCCTGCTGTTCGACAGCGGCGAAACAGCCG
AGGCCACCCGGCTGAAGAGAACCGCCAGAAGAAGATACACCAGACGGAAGAACCGGATCTGCTATCTGCA
AGAGATCTTCAGCAACGAGATGGCCAAGGTGGACGACAGCTTCTTCCACAGACTGGAAGAGTCCTTCCTG
GTGGAAGAGGATAAGAAGCACGAGCGGCACCCCATCTTCGGCAACATCGTGGACGAGGTGGCCTACCACG
AGAAGTACCCCACCATCTACCACCTGAGAAAGAAACTGGTGGACAGCACCGACAAGGCCGACCTGCGGCT
GATCTATCTGGCCCTGGCCCACATGATCAAGTTCCGGGGCCACTTCCTGATCGAGGGCGACCTGAACCCC
GACAACAGCGACGTGGACAAGCTGTTCATCCAGCTGGTGCAGACCTACAACCAGCTGTTCGAGGAAAACC
CCATCAACGCCAGCGGCGTGGACGCCAAGGCCATCCTGTCTGCCAGACTGAGCAAGAGCAGACGGCTGGA
AAATCTGATCGCCCAGCTGCCCGGCGAGAAGAAGAATGGCCTGTTCGGAAACCTGATTGCCCTGAGCCTG
GGCCTGACCCCCAACTTCAAGAGCAACTTCGACCTGGCCGAGGATGCCAAACTGCAGCTGAGCAAGGACA
CCTACGACGACGACCTGGACAACCTGCTGGCCCAGATCGGCGACCAGTACGCCGACCTGTTTCTGGCCGC
CAAGAACCTGTCCGACGCCATCCTGCTGAGCGACATCCTGAGAGTGAACACCGAGATCACCAAGGCCCCC
CTGAGCGCCTCTATGATCAAGAGATACGACGAGCACCACCAGGACCTGACCCTGCTGAAAGCTCTCGTGC
GGCAGCAGCTGCCTGAGAAGTACAAAGAGATTTTCTTCGACCAGAGCAAGAACGGCTACGCCGGCTACAT
TGACGGCGGAGCCAGCCAGGAAGAGTTCTACAAGTTCATCAAGCCCATCCTGGAAAAGATGGACGGCACC
GAGGAACTGCTCGTGAAGCTGAACAGAGAGGACCTGCTGCGGAAGCAGCGGACCTTCGACAACGGCAGCA
TCCCCCACCAGATCCACCTGGGAGAGCTGCACGCCATTCTGCGGCGGCAGGAAGATTTTTACCCATTCCT
GAAGGACAACCGGGAAAAGATCGAGAAGATCCTGACCTTCCGCATCCCCTACTACGTGGGCCCTCTGGCC
AGGGGAAACAGCAGATTCGCCTGGATGACCAGAAAGAGCGAGGAAACCATCACCCCCTGGAACTTCGAGG
AAGTGGTGGACAAGGGCGCTTCCGCCCAGAGCTTCATCGAGCGGATGACCAACTTCGATAAGAACCTGCC
CAACGAGAAGGTGCTGCCCAAGCACAGCCTGCTGTACGAGTACTTCACCGTGTATAACGAGCTGACCAAA
GTGAAATACGTGACCGAGGGAATGAGAAAGCCCGCCTTCCTGAGCGGCGAGCAGAAAAAGGCCATCGTGG
ACCTGCTGTTCAAGACCAACCGGAAAGTGACCGTGAAGCAGCTGAAAGAGGACTACTTCAAGAAAATCGA
GTGCTTCGACTCCGTGGAAATCTCCGGCGTGGAAGATCGGTTCAACGCCTCCCTGGGCACATACCACGAT
CTGCTGAAAATTATCAAGGACAAGGACTTCCTGGACAATGAGGAAAACGAGGACATTCTGGAAGATATCG
TGCTGACCCTGACACTGTTTGAGGACAGAGAGATGATCGAGGAACGGCTGAAAACCTATGCCCACCTGTT
CGACGACAAAGTGATGAAGCAGCTGAAGCGGCGGAGATACACCGGCTGGGGCAGGCTGAGCCGGAAGCTG
ATCAACGGCATCCGGGACAAGCAGTCCGGCAAGACAATCCTGGATTTCCTGAAGTCCGACGGCTTCGCCA
ACAGAAACTTCATGCAGCTGATCCACGACGACAGCCTGACCTTTAAAGAGGACATCCAGAAAGCCCAGGT
GTCCGGCCAGGGCGATAGCCTGCACGAGCACATTGCCAATCTGGCCGGCAGCCCCGCCATTAAGAAGGGC
ATCCTGCAGACAGTGAAGGTGGTGGACGAGCTCGTGAAAGTGATGGGCCGGCACAAGCCCGAGAACATCG
TGATCGAAATGGCCAGAGAGAACCAGACCACCCAGAAGGGACAGAAGAACAGCCGCGAGAGAATGAAGCG
GATCGAAGAGGGCATCAAAGAGCTGGGCAGCCAGATCCTGAAAGAACACCCCGTGGAAAACACCCAGCTG
CAGAACGAGAAGCTGTACCTGTACTACCTGCAGAATGGGCGGGATATGTACGTGGACCAGGAACTGGACA
TCAACCGGCTGTCCGACTACGATGTGGACCATATCGTGCCTCAGAGCTTTCTGAAGGACGACTCCATCGA
CAACAAGGTGCTGACCAGAAGCGACAAGAACCGGGGCAAGAGCGACAACGTGCCCTCCGAAGAGGTCGTG
AAGAAGATGAAGAACTACTGGCGGCAGCTGCTGAACGCCAAGCTGATTACCCAGAGAAAGTTCGACAATC
TGACCAAGGCCGAGAGAGGCGGCCTGAGCGAACTGGATAAGGCCGGCTTCATCAAGAGACAGCTGGTGGA
AACCCGGCAGATCACAAAGCACGTGGCACAGATCCTGGACTCCCGGATGAACACTAAGTACGACGAGAAT
GACAAGCTGATCCGGGAAGTGAAAGTGATCACCCTGAAGTCCAAGCTGGTGTCCGATTTCCGGAAGGATT
TCCAGTTTTACAAAGTGCGCGAGATCAACAACTACCACCACGCCCACGACGCCTACCTGAACGCCGTCGT
GGGAACCGCCCTGATCAAAAAGTACCCTAAGCTGGAAAGCGAGTTCGTGTACGGCGACTACAAGGTGTAC
GACGTGCGGAAGATGATCGCCAAGAGCGAGCAGGAAATCGGCAAGGCTACCGCCAAGTACTTCTTCTACA
GCAACATCATGAACTTTTTCAAGACCGAGATTACCCTGGCCAACGGCGAGATCCGGAAGCGGCCTCTGAT
CGAGACAAACGGCGAAACCGGGGAGATCGTGTGGGATAAGGGCCGGGATTTTGCCACCGTGCGGAAAGTG
CTGAGCATGCCCCAAGTGAATATCGTGAAAAAGACCGAGGTGCAGACAGGCGGCTTCAGCAAAGAGTCTA
TCCTGCCCAAGAGGAACAGCGATAAGCTGATCGCCAGAAAGAAGGACTGGGACCCTAAGAAGTACGGCGG
CTTCGACAGCCCCACCGTGGCCTATTCTGTGCTGGTGGTGGCCAAAGTGGAAAAGGGCAAGTCCAAGAAA
CTGAAGAGTGTGAAAGAGCTGCTGGGGATCACCATCATGGAAAGAAGCAGCTTCGAGAAGAATCCCATCG
ACTTTCTGGAAGCCAAGGGCTACAAAGAAGTGAAAAAGGACCTGATCATCAAGCTGCCTAAGTACTCCCT
GTTCGAGCTGGAAAACGGCCGGAAGAGAATGCTGGCCTCTGCCGGCGAACTGCAGAAGGGAAACGAACTG
GCCCTGCCCTCCAAATATGTGAACTTCCTGTACCTGGCCAGCCACTATGAGAAGCTGAAGGGCTCCCCCG
AGGATAATGAGCAGAAACAGCTGTTTGTGGAACAGCACAAGCACTACCTGGACGAGATCATCGAGCAGAT
CAGCGAGTTCTCCAAGAGAGTGATCCTGGCCGACGCTAATCTGGACAAAGTGCTGTCCGCCTACAACAAG
CACCGGGATAAGCCCATCAGAGAGCAGGCCGAGAATATCATCCACCTGTTTACCCTGACCAATCTGGGAG
CCCCTGCCGCCTTCAAGTACTTTGACACCACCATCGACCGGAAGAGGTACACCAGCACCAAAGAGGTGCT
GGACGCCACCCTGATCCACCAGAGCATCACCGGCCTGTACGAGACACGGATCGACCTGTCTCAGCTGGGA
GGTGACAGCGGCGGGAGCGGCGGGAGCGGGGGGAGCACTAATCTGAGCGACATCATTGAGAAGGAGACTG
GGAAACAGCTGGTCATTCAGGAGTCCATCCTGATGCTGCCTGAGGAGGTGGAGGAAGTGATCGGCAACAA
GCCAGAGTCTGACATCCTGGTGCACACCGCCTACGACGAGTCCACAGATGAGAATGTGATGCTGCTGACC
TCTGACGCCCCCGAGTATAAGCCTTGGGCCCTGGTCATCCAGGATTCTAACGGCGAGAATAAGATCAAGA
TGCTGAGCGGAGGATCCGGAGGATCTGGAGGCAGCACCAACCTGTCTGACATCATCGAGAAGGAGACAGG
CAAGCAGCTGGTCATCCAGGAGAGCATCCTGATGCTGCCCGAAGAAGTCGAAGAAGTGATCGGAAACAAG
CCTGAGAGCGATATCCTGGTCCATACCGCCTACGACGAGAGTACCGACGAAAATGTGATGCTGCTGACAT
CCGACGCCCCAGAGTATAAGCCCTGGGCTCTGGTCATCCAGGATTCCAACGGAGAGAACAAAATCAAAAT
GCTGTCTGGCGGCTCAAAAAGAACCGCCGACGGCAGCGAATTCGAGCCCAAGAAGAAGAGGAAAGTCTAA
CCGGTCATCATCACCATCACCATTGAGTTTAAACCCGCTGATCAGCCTCGACTGTGCCTTCTAGTTGCCA
GCCATCTGTTGTTTGCCCCTCCCCCGTGCCTTCCTTGACCCTGGAAGGTGCCACTCCCACTGTCCTTTCC
TAATAAAATGAGGAAATTGCATCGCATTGTCTGAGTAGGTGTCATTCTATTCTGGGGGGTGGGGTGGGGC
AGGACAGCAAGGGGGAGGATTGGGAAGACAATAGCAGGCATGCTGGGGATGCGGTGGGCTCTATGGCTTC
TGAGGCGGAAAGAACCAGCTGGGGCTCGATACCGTCGACCTCTAGCTAGAGCTTGGCGTAATCATGGTCA
TAGCTGTTTCCTGTGTGAAATTGTTATCCGCTCACAATTCCACACAACATACGAGCCGGAAGCATAAAGT
GTAAAGCCTAGGGTGCCTAATGAGTGAGCTAACTCACATTAATTGCGTTGCGCTCACTGCCCGCTTTCCA
GTCGGGAAACCTGTCGTGCCAGCTGCATTAATGAATCGGCCAACGCGCGGGGAGAGGCGGTTTGCGTATT
GGGCGCACTTCCGCTTCCTCGCTCACTGACTCGCTGCGCTCGGTCGTTCGGCTGCGGCGAGCGGTATCAG
CTCACTCAAAGGCGGTAATACGGTTATCCACAGAATCAGGGGATAACGCAGGAAAGAACATGTGAGCAAA
AGGCCAGCAAAAGGCCAGGAACCGTAAAAAGGCCGCGTTGCTGGCGTTTTTCCATAGGCTCCGCCCCCCT
GACGAGCATCACAAAAATCGACGCTCAAGTCAGAGGTGGCGAAACCCGACAGGACTATAAAGATACCAGG
CGTTTCCCCCTGGAAGCTCCCTCGTGCGCTCTCCTGTTCCGACCCTGCCGCTTACCGGATACCTGTCCGC
CTTTCTCCCTTCGGGAAGCGTGGCGCTTTCTCATAGCTCACGCTGTAGGTATCTCAGTTCGGTGTAGGTC
GTTCGCTCCAAGCTGGGCTGTGTGCACGAACCCCCCGTTCAGCCCGACCGCTGCGCCTTATCCGGTAACT
ATCGTCTTGAGTCCAACCCGGTAAGACACGACTTATCGCCACTGGCAGCAGCCACTGGTAACAGGATTAG
CAGAGCGAGGTATGTAGGCGGTGCTACAGAGTTCTTGAAGTGGTGGCCTAACTACGGCTACACTAGAAGA
ACAGTATTTGGTATCTGCGCTCTGCTGAAGCCAGTTACCTTCGGAAAAAGAGTTGGTAGCTCTTGATCCG
GCAAACAAACCACCGCTGGTAGCGGTGGTTTTTTTGTTTGCAAGCAGCAGATTACGCGCAGAAAAAAAGG
ATCTCAAGAAGATCCTTTGATCTTTTCTACGGGGTCTGACACTCAGTGGAACGAAAACTCACGTTAAGGG
ATTTTGGTCATGAGATTATCAAAAAGGATCTTCACCTAGATCCTTTTAAATTAAAAATGAAGTTTTAAAT
CAATCTAAAGTATATATGAGTAAACTTGGTCTGACAGTTACCAATGCTTAATCAGTGAGGCACCTATCTC
AGCGATCTGTCTATTTCGTTCATCCATAGTTGCCTGACTCCCCGTCGTGTAGATAACTACGATACGGGAG
GGCTTACCATCTGGCCCCAGTGCTGCAATGATACCGCGGGACCCACGCTCACCGGCTCCAGATTTATCAG
CAATAAACCAGCCAGCCGGAAGGGCCGAGCGCAGAAGTGGTCCTGCAACTTTATCCGCCTCCATCCAGTC
TATTAATTGTTGCCGGGAAGCTAGAGTAAGTAGTTCGCCAGTTAATAGTTTGCGCAACGTTGTTGCCATT
GCTACAGGCATCGTGGTGTCACGCTCGTCGTTTGGTATGGCTTCATTCAGCTCCGGTTCCCAACGATCAA
GGCGAGTTACATGATCCCCCATGTTGTGCAAAAAAGCGGTTAGCTCCTTCGGTCCTCCGATCGTTGTCAG
AAGTAAGTTGGCCGCAGTGTTATCACTCATGGTTATGGCAGCACTGCATAATTCTCTTACTGTCATGCCA
TCCGTAAGATGCTTTTCTGTGACTGGTGAGTACTCAACCAAGTCATTCTGAGAATAGTGTATGCGGCGAC
CGAGTTGCTCTTGCCCGGCGTCAATACGGGATAATACCGCGCCACATAGCAGAACTTTAAAAGTGCTCAT
CATTGGAAAACGTTCTTCGGGGCGAAAACTCTCAAGGATCTTACCGCTGTTGAGATCCAGTTCGATGTAA
CCCACTCGTGCACCCAACTGATCTTCAGCATCTTTTACTTTCACCAGCGTTTCTGGGTGAGCAAAAACAG
GAAGGCAAAATGCCGCAAAAAAGGGAATAAGGGCGACACGGAAATGTTGAATACTCATACTCTTCCTTTT
TCAATATTATTGAAGCATTTATCAGGGTTATTGTCTCATGAGCGGATACATATTTGAATGTATTTAGAAA
AATAAACAAATAGGGGTTCCGCGCACATTTCCCCGAAAAGTGCCACCTGACGTCGACGGATCGGGAGATC
GATCTCCCGATCCCCTAGGGTCGACTCTCAGTACAATCTGCTCTGATGCCGCATAGTTAAGCCAGTATCT
GCTCCCTGCTTGTGTGTTGGAGGTCGCTGAGTAGTGCGCGAGCAAAATTTAAGCTACAACAAGGCAAGGC
TTGACCGACAATTGCATGAAGAATCTGCTTAGGGTTAGGCGTTTTGCGCTGCTTCGCGATGTACGGGCCA
GATATACGCGTTGACATTGATTATTGAC
Features (pLannotate 1.2.2; 18 found; start..end, strand, type, name):
    365..568     +  promoter       CMV promoter: human cytomegalovirus (CMV) immediate early promoter
    610..628     +  promoter       T7 promoter: promoter for bacteriophage T7 RNA polymerase
    702..1193    +  CDS            tadA: TADA_ECOLI - Also known as yfhC. Experimental evidence at protein level: Swiss-Prot protein existence level 1. Catalyzes the deamination of adenosine to inosine at the wobble position 34 of tRNA(Arg2). Essential for cell viability. From Escherichia coli (strain K12).
   1296..2897    +  CDS            dCas9(N): N-terminal portion of catalytically inactive Streptococcus pyogenes dCas9 carrying the D10A mutation (Zetsche et al., 2015)
   2898..5392    +  CDS            Cas9(C) (fragment): C-terminal portion of Streptococcus pyogenes Cas9 (Zetsche et al., 2015)
   5706..5954    +  CDS            UGI: UNGI_BPPB2 - Experimental evidence at protein level: Swiss-Prot protein existence level 1. This protein binds specifically and reversibly to the host uracil-DNA glycosylase, preventing removal of uracil residues from PBS2 DNA by the host uracil-excision repair system. From Bacillus phage PBS2 (Bacteriophage PBS2).
   6072..6296    +  polyA_signal   bGH poly(A) signal: bovine growth hormone polyadenylation signal
   6300..6321    +  promoter       SV40 promoter (fragment): SV40 enhancer and early promoter
   6326..6342    +  misc_feature   MCS (fragment): pBluescript multiple cloning site
   6391..6407    -  protein_bind   lac operator: The lac repressor binds to the lac operator to inhibit transcription in E. coli. This inhibition can be relieved by adding lactose or isopropyl-β-D-thiogalactopyranoside (IPTG). lac repressor encoded by lacI
   6415..6445    -  promoter       lac promoter: promoter for the E. coli lac operon
   6460..6481    -  protein_bind   CAP binding site: CAP binding activates transcription in the presence of cAMP. E. coli catabolite activator protein
   6494..6586    -  CDS            lacI (fragment): lac repressor; lacI; The lac repressor binds to the lac operator to inhibit transcription in E. coli. This inhibition can be relieved by adding lactose or isopropyl-β-D-thiogalactopyranoside (IPTG).
   6769..7357    -  rep_origin     ori: high-copy-number ColE1/pMB1/pBR322/pUC origin of replication
   7528..8388    -  CDS            AmpR: β-lactamase; bla; confers resistance to ampicillin, carbenicillin, and related antibiotics
   8389..8493    -  promoter       AmpR promoter: bla
   8564..8608    -  misc_feature   bom (fragment): basis of mobility region from pBR322
   8763..364     +  enhancer       CMV enhancer (across the origin): human cytomegalovirus immediate early enhancer
