[The description below was written by a language model from this plasmid's Addgene catalogue record and pLannotate feature annotations shown in this document.]
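Description:
SpCas9-CBE6b-V106W is a mammalian expression plasmid built on a pCMV backbone with a pBR322-type origin. It encodes the cytosine base editor CBE6b carrying a V106W substitution, fused to SpCas9 and two copies of uracil glycosylase inhibitor (UGI). It is propagated in E. coli as a high-copy plasmid through the ColE1/pMB1-family origin and selected with ampicillin via the β-lactamase gene and its native promoter. Remnants of lac regulatory elements, a lacI fragment, a bom fragment and short SV40 promoter and cloning-site fragments appear to be backbone carry-over rather than functional parts of the payload. The catalogue lists a total size of 8857 bp, whereas the sequenced record annotated here is 8,778 nt.

The roughly 5.3 kb insert is driven by the CMV immediate-early enhancer and promoter and terminated by the bovine growth hormone polyadenylation signal. A T7 promoter sits just upstream of the coding region, consistent with the catalogue's classification of the vector as an in vitro transcription template, so the editor could also be produced as mRNA. The open reading frame begins with a deaminase domain that the annotation matches to E. coli TadA, in keeping with a phage-evolved cytosine deaminase of TadA origin. It continues into S. pyogenes Cas9, whose N-terminal portion is annotated as carrying D10A. The annotation flags only one UGI, although the insert name specifies two. UGI blocks uracil-DNA glycosylase, which protects the uracil intermediate and favours C•G-to-T•A outcomes. The record does not describe what V106W does. No guide RNA cassette is annotated, so a guide would have to be supplied separately for cytosine base editing in mammalian cells.
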