Addgene plasmid #215825: SpCas9-CBE6b-V106W
Purpose: Express CBE6b V106W (with SpCas9) in mammalian cells
Depositing lab: David Liu. Publication: Phage-assisted evolution of highly active cytosine base editors with enhanced selectivity and minimal sequence context preference. Zhang E, Neugebauer ME, Krasnow NA, Liu DR. Nat Commun. 2024 Feb 24;15(1):1697. doi: 10.1038/s41467-024-45969-7. PubMed 38402281.
Backbone
  Vector backbone: pCMV with a BR322 origin
  Total vector size (bp): 8857
  Vector type: in vitro Transcription Template
Growth in bacteria
  Bacterial resistance: Ampicillin, 100 μg/mL
  Growth temperature: 37°C
  Growth strain: DH5alpha
  Copy number: High Copy
Gene/Insert
  Gene/Insert name: CBE6b V106W-SpCas9-2xUGI
  Insert size (bp): 5325
  Entrez Gene: cas9 (a.k.a. SD90_RS03825, SD90_03830)
Terms and licenses: Academic/Nonprofit Terms; Industry Terms: Not Available to Industry
How to cite: SpCas9-CBE6b-V106W was a gift from David Liu (Addgene plasmid # 215825 ; http://n2t.net/addgene:215825 ; RRID:Addgene_215825)
